>Addgene plasmid #164918 | pNTI763 p(Z)-mCherry + UBC9 sgRNA | addgene full sequence | sequence record 325004 | Addgene NGS Result
AGCGTACTTTACATATATATTTATTAGACAAGAAAAGCAGATTAAATAGATATACATTCGATTAACGATA
AGTAAAATGTAAAATCACAGGATTTTCGTGTGTGGTCTTCTACACAGACAAGATGAAACAATTCGGCATT
AATACCTGAGAGCAGGAAGAGCAAGATAAAAGGTAGTATTTGTTGGCGATCCCCCTAGAGTCTTTTACAT
CTTCGGAAAACAAAAACTATTTTTTCTTTAATTTCTTTTTTTACTTTCTATTTTTAATTTATATATTTAT
ATTAAAAAATTTAAATTATAATTATTTTTATAGCACGTGATGAAAAGGACCCAGGTGGCACTTTTCGGGG
AAATGTGCGCGGAACCCCTATTTGTTTATTTTTCTAAATACATTCAAATATGTATCCGCTCATGAGACAA
TAACCCTGATAAATGCTTCAATAATATTGAAAAAGGAAGAGTATGAGTATTCAACATTTCCGTGTCGCCC
TTATTCCCTTTTTTGCGGCATTTTGCCTTCCTGTTTTTGCTCACCCAGAAACGCTGGTGAAAGTAAAAGA
TGCTGAAGATCAGTTGGGTGCACGAGTGGGTTACATCGAACTGGATCTCAACAGCGGTAAGATCCTTGAG
AGTTTTCGCCCCGAAGAACGTTTTCCAATGATGAGCACTTTTAAAGTTCTGCTATGTGGCGCGGTATTAT
CCCGTATTGACGCCGGGCAAGAGCAACTCGGTCGCCGCATACACTATTCTCAGAATGACTTGGTTGAGTA
CTCACCAGTCACAGAAAAGCATCTTACGGATGGCATGACAGTAAGAGAATTATGCAGTGCTGCCATAACC
ATGAGTGATAACACTGCGGCCAACTTACTTCTGACAACGATCGGAGGACCGAAGGAGCTAACCGCTTTTT
TGCACAACATGGGGGATCATGTAACTCGCCTTGATCGTTGGGAACCGGAGCTGAATGAAGCCATACCAAA
CGACGAGCGTGACACCACGATGCCTGTAGCAATGGCAACAACGTTGCGCAAACTATTAACTGGCGAACTA
CTTACTCTAGCTTCCCGGCAACAATTAATAGACTGGATGGAGGCGGATAAAGTTGCAGGACCACTTCTGC
GCTCGGCCCTTCCGGCTGGCTGGTTTATTGCTGATAAATCTGGAGCCGGTGAGCGTGGGTCTCGCGGTAT
CATTGCAGCACTGGGGCCAGATGGTAAGCCCTCCCGTATCGTAGTTATCTACACGACGGGGAGTCAGGCA
ACTATGGATGAACGAAATAGACAGATCGCTGAGATAGGTGCCTCACTGATTAAGCATTGGTAACTGTCAG
ACCAAGTTTACTCATATATACTTTAGATTGATTTAAAACTTCATTTTTAATTTAAAAGGATCTAGGTGAA
GATCCTTTTTGATAATCTCATGACCAAAATCCCTTAACGTGAGTTTTCGTTCCACTGAGCGTCAGACCCC
GTAGAAAAGATCAAAGGATCTTCTTGAGATCCTTTTTTTCTGCGCGTAATCTGCTGCTTGCAAACAAAAA
AACCACCGCTACCAGCGGTGGTTTGTTTGCCGGATCAAGAGCTACCAACTCTTTTTCCGAAGGTAACTGG
CTTCAGCAGAGCGCAGATACCAAATACTGTTCTTCTAGTGTAGCCGTAGTTAGGCCACCACTTCAAGAAC
TCTGTAGCACCGCCTACATACCTCGCTCTGCTAATCCTGTTACCAGTGGCTGCTGCCAGTGGCGATAAGT
CGTGTCTTACCGGGTTGGACTCAAGACGATAGTTACCGGATAAGGCGCAGCGGTCGGGCTGAACGGGGGG
TTCGTGCACACAGCCCAGCTTGGAGCGAACGACCTACACCGAACTGAGATACCTACAGCGTGAGCTATGA
GAAAGCGCCACGCTTCCCGAAGGGAGAAAGGCGGACAGGTATCCGGTAAGCGGCAGGGTCGGAACAGGAG
AGCGCACGAGGGAGCTTCCAGGGGGAAACGCCTGGTATCTTTATAGTCCTGTCGGGTTTCGCCACCTCTG
ACTTGAGCGTCGATTTTTGTGATGCTCGTCAGGGGGGCGGAGCCTATGGAAAAACGCCAGCAACGCGGCC
TTTTTACGGTTCCTGGCCTTTTGCTGGCCTTTTGCTGGCCTTTTGCTGGCCTTTTGCTCGGGGGATCTGC
CTGAGCTCTAATACGACTCACTATAGCAGATCTATATTACCCTGTTATCCCTAGCGGATCTGCCGGTAGA
GGTGTGGTCAATAAGAGCGACCTCATACTATACCTGAGAAAGCAACCTGACCTACAGGAAAGAGTTACTC
AAGAATAAGAATTTTCGTTTTAAAACCTAAGAGTCACTTTAAAATTTGTATACACTTATTTTTTTTATAA
CTTATTTAATAATAAAAATCATAAATCATAAGAAATTCGCTTATTTAGAAGTGGCGCGCAAGCTTACACT
CTTTCCCTACACGACGCTCTTCCGATCTGGGACACTATTCCGTGACGCGCGGGGAGATCCAGTCACTCGG
CCTTGCTATTTGTACAATTCATCCATACCACCAGTAGAATGTCTACCTTCAGCTCTTTCATATTGTTCCA
CAATGGTGTAGTCCTCGTTGTGGGAGGTGATGTCCAACTTGATGTTGACGTTGTAGGCGCCGGGCAGCTG
CACGGGCTTCTTGGCCTTGTAGGTGGTCTTGACCTCAGCGTCGTAGTGGCCGCCGTCCTTCAGCTTCAGC
CTCTGCTTGATCTCGCCCTTCAGGGCGCCGTCCTCGGGGTACATTCTCTCGGAGGAGGCCTCCCAGCACA
TGGTCTTCTTCTGCATTACGGGGCCGTCGGAGGGGAAGTTGGTGCCTCTCAACTTCACCTTGTAGATGAA
CTCGCCGTCCTGCAGGGAGGAGTCCTGGGTCACGGTCACCACGCCGCCGTCCTCGAAGTTCATCACTCTC
TCCCACTTGAAGCCCTCGGGGAAGGACAGCTTCAAGTAGTCGGGGATGTCGGCGGGGTGCTTCACGTAGG
CCTTGGAGCCGTACATGAACTGAGGGGACAGGATGTCCCAGGCGAAGGGCAGGGGGCCACCCTTGGTCAC
CTTCAGCTTGGCGGTCTGGGTGCCCTCGTAGGGTCTGCCCTCGCCCTCGCCCTCGATCTCGAACTCGTGG
CCGTTCACGGAGCCCTCCATGTGCACCTTGAATCTCATGAACTCCTTGATGATGGCCATGTTATCCTCCT
CGCCCTTGCTCACCATGCTAGCTATAGTTTTTTCTCCTTGACGTTAAAGTATAGAGGTATATTAACAATT
TTTTGTTGATACTTTTATGACATTTGAATAAGAAGTAATACAAACTGAAAATGTTGAAAGTATTAGTTAA
AGTGGTTATGCAGCTTTTCCATTTATATATCTGTTAATAGATCAAAAATCATCGCTTCGCTGATTAATTA
CCCCAGAAATAAGGCTAAAAAACTAATCGCATTATCATCCTATGGTTGTTAATTTGATTCGTTAATTTGA
AGGTTTGTGGGGCCAGGTTACTGCCAATTTTTCCTCTTCATAACCATAAAAGCTAGTATTGTAGAATCTT
TATTGTTCGGAGCAGTGCGGCATTAGGCACATCTGCGTTTCAGGAACGCGACCGGTGAAGACGAGGACGC
ACGGTCTAGACGCCCACGCACGCCCACGCCCGCCCACGCACGCCCACGCCCGCCCACGCACGCCCACGCG
GCCGCACTTCAATATAGCAATGAGCAGTTAAGCGTATTACTGAAAGTTCCAAAGAGAAGGTTTTTTTAGG
CTAAGATAATGGGGCTCTTTACATTTCCACAACATATAAGTAAGATTAGATATGGATATGTATATGGATA
TGTATATGGTGGTAATGCCATGTAATATGATTATTAAACTTCTTTGCGTCCATCCAAAAAAAAAGTAAGA
ATTTTTGAAAATTCAATATAACGATCTGCCAATTGAACATAACATGGTAGTTACATATACTAGTAATATG
GTTCGGCACACATTAAAAGTATAAAAACTATCTGAATTACGAATTACATATATTGGTCATAAAAATCAAT
CAATCATCGTGTGTTTTATATGTCTCTTATCTAAGTATAAGAATATCCATAGTTAATATTCACTTACGCT
ACCTTTTAACCTGTAATCATTGTCAACAGGATATGTTAACGACCCACATTGATAAACGCTAGTATTTCTT
TTTCCTCTTCTTATTGGCCGGCTGTCTCTATACTCCCCTATAGTCTGTTTCTTTTCGTTTCGATTGTCCC
TATCAGTGATAGAGATGGCGCACATGGTACGCTGTGGTGCTCGCGGCTGGGAACGAAACTCTGGGAGCTG
CGATTGGCATAAATGTTTGTTATGGAGACGTTTTAGAGCTAGAAATAGCAAGTTAAAATAAGGCTAGTCC
GTTATCAACTTGAAAAAGTGGCACCGAGTCGGTGCTTTTTTCTCGAGCCATATCCAACTTCCAATTTAAT
CTTTCTTTTTTAATTTTCACTTATTTGCGATACAGAAAGAAAAAAGCGATAGTAACTATTGAATTTTGTT
TGGATTTGGTTAGATTAGATATGGTTTCTCTTTATATTTACATGCTAAAAATGGGCTACACCAGAGATAC
ATAATTAGATATATATACGCCAGTACACCTTATCGGCCCAAGCCTTGTCCCAAGGCAGCGTTTTGTTCTT
GGAAACGCTGCCCTACACGTTCGCTATGCGGCCGGTATTCAGTTTAAACCCGCTCCCTGATGCGGTATTT
TCTCCTTACGCATCTGTGCGGTATTTCACACCGCATAGGGTAATAACTGATATAATTAAATTGAAGCTCT
AATTTGTGAGTTTAGTATACATGCATTTACTTATAATACAGTTTTTTAGTTTTGCTGGCCGCATCTTCTC
AAATATGCTTCCCAGCCTGCTTTTCTGTAACGTTCACCCTCTACCTTAGCATCCCTTCCCTTTGCAAATA
GTCCTCTTCCAACAATAATAATGTCAGATCCTGTAGAGACCACATCATCCACGGTTCTATACTGTTGACC
CAATGCGTCTCCCTTGTCATCTAAACCCACACCGGGTGTCATAATCAACCAATCGTAACCTTCATCTCTT
CCACCCATGTCTCTTTGAGCAATAAAGCCGATAACAAAATCTTTGTCGCTCTTCGCAATGTCAACAGTAC
CCTTAGTATATTCTCCAGTAGATAGGGAGCCCTTGCATGACAATTCTGCTAACATCAAAAGGCCTCTAGG
TTCCTTTGTTACTTCTTCTGCCGCCTGCTTCAAACCGCTAACAATACCTGGGCCCACCACACCGTGTGCA
TTCGTAATGTCTGCCCATTCTGCTATTCTGTATACACCCGCAGAGTACTGCAATTTGACTGTATTACCAA
TGTCAGCAAATTTTCTGTCTTCGAAGAGTAAAAAATTGTACTTGGCGGATAATGCCTTTAGCGGCTTAAC
TGTGCCCTCCATGGAAAAATCAGTCAAGATATCCACATGTGTTTTTAGTAAACAAATTTTGGGACCTAAT
GCTTCAACTAACTCCAGTAATTCCTTGGTGGTACGAACATCCAATGAAGCACACAAGTTTGTTTGCTTTT
CGTGCATGATATTAAATAGCTTGGCAGCAACAGGACTAGGATGAGTAGCAGCACGTTCCTTATATGTAGC
TTTCGACATGATTTATCTTCGTTTCCTGCAGGTTTTTGTTCTGTGCAGTTGGGTTAAGAATACTGGGCAA
TTTCATGTTTCTTCAACACTACATATGCGTATATATACCAATCTAAGTCTGTGCTCCTTCCTTCGTTCTT
CCTTCTGTTCGGAGATTACCGAATCAAAAAAATTTCAAGGAAACCGAAATCAAAAAAAAGAATAAAAAAA
AAATGATGAATTGAAGAATTCGGTTTTCACCGTCATCACCGAAACGCGCGAGACGAAAGGGCCTCGTGAT
ACGCCTATTTTTATAGGTTAATGTCATGATAATAATGGTTTCTTAGACGGATCGCTTGCCTGTAACTTAC
ACGCGCCTCGTATCTTTTAATGATGGAATAATTTGGGAATTTACTCTGTGTTTATTTATTTTTATGTTTT
GTATTTGGATTTTAGAAAGTAAATAAAGAAGGTAGAAGAGTTACGGAATGAAGAAAAAAAAATAAACAAA
GGTTTAAAAAATTTCAACAAAA
Features (pLannotate 1.2.2; 17 found; start..end, strand, type, name):
    358..462     +  promoter       AmpR promoter: bla
    463..1323    +  CDS            AmpR: β-lactamase; bla; confers resistance to ampicillin, carbenicillin, and related antibiotics
   1494..2082    +  rep_origin     ori: high-copy-number ColE1/pMB1/pBR322/pUC origin of replication
   2179..2196    +  promoter       T7 promoter (fragment): promoter for bacteriophage T7 RNA polymerase
   2233..2420    -  terminator     ADH1 terminator: S. cerevisiae ADH1; transcription terminator for the S. cerevisiae alcohol dehydrogenase 1 (ADH1) gene
   2529..3236    -  CDS            mCherry: mCherry is a basic (constitutively fluorescent) red fluorescent protein published in 2004, derived from Discosoma sp.. It is reported to be a very rapidly-maturing monomer with low acid sensitivity.
   3254..3644    -  promoter       GAL1 promoter (fragment): S. cerevisiae GAL1; inducible promoter, regulated by Gal4
   3716..3927    -  promoter       GAL10 promoter (fragment): S. cerevisiae GAL10; inducible promoter, regulated by Gal4
   3943..4349    +  promoter       RPR1 promoter: RPR1; promoter for the S. cerevisiae RNase P RNA gene
   4370..4445    +  misc_RNA       gRNA scaffold: guide RNA scaffold for the Streptococcus pyogenes CRISPR/Cas9 system
   4458..4520    +  terminator     RPR1 terminator: transcription terminator for the S. cerevisiae RNase P RNA gene
   4653..4718    -  CDS            TIM9 (fragment): TIM9_YEAST - Experimental evidence at protein level: Swiss-Prot protein existence level 1. Mitochondrial intermembrane chaperone that participates in the import and insertion of multi-pass transmembrane proteins into the mitochondrial inner membrane. Also required for the transfer of beta- barrel precursors from the TOM complex to the sorting and assembly machinery (SAM complex) of the outer membrane. Acts as a chaperone-like protein that protects the hydrophobic precursors from aggregation and guide them through the mitochondrial intermembrane space. Compared to TIM10, it may have a strong st
   4746..4797    -  misc_feature   bom (fragment): basis of mobility region from pBR322
   4876..5679    -  CDS            URA3: orotidine-5'-phosphate decarboxylase, required for uracil biosynthesis; S. cerevisiae URA3; yeast auxotrophic marker, counterselectable with 5-fluoroorotic acid (5-FOA)
   5680..5895    -  promoter       URA3 promoter: S. cerevisiae URA3
   5902..5932    -  CDS            rop (fragment): Rop protein, which maintains plasmids at low copy number; rop
   6000..321     -  misc_feature   CEN/ARS (across the origin): S. cerevisiae CEN6 centromere fused to an autonomously replicating sequence
