[The description below was written by a language model from this plasmid's Addgene catalogue record and pLannotate feature annotations shown in this document.]
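Description:
pNTI763 p(Z)-mCherry + UBC9 sgRNA is a roughly 6.2 kb yeast–E. coli shuttle plasmid built on the pNTI661 backbone and classed as a yeast expression and CRISPR vector. In Saccharomyces cerevisiae it is maintained as a low-copy episome through a CEN6/ARS element, which gives centromere-based segregation and autonomous replication, and it is selected by the URA3 auxotrophic marker driven from its own promoter; URA3 also allows counterselection with 5-fluoroorotic acid. In bacteria it is propagated through a ColE1/pUC-type origin and selected with ampicillin via the β-lactamase gene.

The plasmid carries two functional units placed back to back in divergent orientation. The first is a reporter cassette in which mCherry, a monomeric red fluorescent protein, is expressed from the synthetic P(Z) promoter and terminated by the ADH1 terminator. The annotation software detects GAL1 and GAL10 promoter fragments upstream of mCherry, suggesting that P(Z) is built on a GAL1-10-derived scaffold, but according to the record it responds to the synthetic ZEM transcription factor, which is not encoded on this plasmid and must be supplied separately. The second unit is a guide RNA cassette: the RNA polymerase III RPR1 promoter drives a UBC9-targeting spacer fused to the Streptococcus pyogenes Cas9 gRNA scaffold, followed by the RPR1 terminator. No Cas9 or dCas9 gene is annotated, so the effector must also come from the host strain.

The construct comes from work on CRISPR interference profiling of expression phenotypes in yeast, and it pairs knockdown of UBC9 with a fluorescent readout of ZEM-dependent transcription. The short TIM9, bom and rop fragments are probably backbone remnants without an intended function.
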