Addgene plasmid #164918: pNTI763 p(Z)-mCherry + UBC9 sgRNA
Purpose: CEN/ARS with P(Z)-mCherry controlled by the ZEM transcription factor, also encode UBC9 sgRNA
Depositing lab: Nicholas Ingolia. Depositing organization: University of California, Berkeley. Publication: CiBER-seq dissects genetic networks by quantitative CRISPRi profiling of expression phenotypes. Muller R, Meacham ZA, Ferguson L, Ingolia NT. Science. 2020 Dec 11;370(6522). pii: 370/6522/eabb9662. doi: 10.1126/science.abb9662. PubMed 33303588.
Backbone
  Vector backbone: pNTI661
  Backbone size w/o insert (bp): 4500
  Total vector size (bp): 6184
  Modifications to backbone: Added UBC9 sgRNA target sequence
  Vector type: Yeast Expression, CRISPR
  Selectable markers: URA3
Growth in bacteria
  Bacterial resistance: Ampicillin, 100 μg/mL
  Growth temperature: 30°C
  Growth strain: NEB Stable
  Copy number: Unknown
Gene/Insert
  Gene/Insert name: P(Z)-mcherry
  Species: S. cerevisiae (budding yeast), Synthetic
  Insert size (bp): 1763
  Promoter: P(Z), synthetic promoter
  Cloning method: Gibson Cloning
  Sequencing primers: 5′ ccttttgctggccttttgctc; 3′ gttgacaatgattacaggttaaaagg
Terms and licenses: Academic/Nonprofit Terms; Industry Terms: Not Available to Industry
How to cite: pNTI763 p(Z)-mCherry + UBC9 sgRNA was a gift from Nicholas Ingolia (Addgene plasmid # 164918 ; http://n2t.net/addgene:164918 ; RRID:Addgene_164918)
